Addgene plasmid #138009: pTJK635
Purpose: SIX1 knockout
Depositing lab: Tami Kingsbury. Depositing organization: University of Maryland, Baltimore.
Backbone
  Vector backbone: PX459
  Vector type: Mammalian Expression, CRISPR
  Selectable markers: Puromycin
Growth in bacteria
  Bacterial resistance: Ampicillin, 100 μg/mL
  Growth temperature: 37°C
  Growth strain: NEB Stable ; Stellar Cells
  Copy number: Unknown
Gene/Insert
  Gene/Insert name: SIX1 sgRNA2
  gRNA/shRNA sequence: GCTGAAGGCGCATTACGTGG
  Species: H. sapiens (human)
  Mutation: None
  Entrez Gene: SIX1 (a.k.a. BOS3, DFNA23, TIP39)
  Promoter: U6
  Cloning method: Restriction Enzyme; 5′ cloning site Bbs1 (unknown if destroyed); 3′ cloning site Bbs1 (unknown if destroyed)
  Sequencing primers: 5′ GAGGGCCTATTTCCCATGATT
Terms and licenses: Academic/Nonprofit Terms; Industry Terms: Not Available to Industry
How to cite: pTJK635 was a gift from Tami Kingsbury (Addgene plasmid # 138009 ; http://n2t.net/addgene:138009 ; RRID:Addgene_138009)
