[The description below was written by a language model from this plasmid's Addgene catalogue record and pLannotate feature annotations shown in this document.]
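Description:
pTJK635 is an all-in-one mammalian CRISPR/Cas9 plasmid built on the PX459 backbone and designed to knock out human SIX1. The guide, listed as SIX1 sgRNA2, was inserted by restriction cloning at the BbsI sites between the human U6 RNA polymerase III promoter and the Streptococcus pyogenes guide RNA scaffold, so that U6 transcribes a complete single guide RNA. The feature table also shows a second, partial scaffold fragment just downstream of the full one.

The second expression unit supplies the nuclease and the mammalian selection marker. A CMV enhancer, chicken β-actin promoter and hybrid intron drive S. pyogenes Cas9. The annotation software splits Cas9 into adjoining N- and C-terminal portions, but together they form one continuous coding region. This is followed by a nucleoplasmin bipartite nuclear localization signal. A puromycin N-acetyltransferase coding region lies downstream in the same transcription unit, ahead of the bGH polyadenylation signal. The short linking sequence between Cas9 and PuroR is not annotated in the table, so the record does not state how the two are co-expressed. Puromycin resistance allows enrichment of transfected cells that have taken up the Cas9 and guide cassettes.

For propagation in E. coli the 9,175 nt plasmid carries a high-copy ColE1/pUC-type origin and the β-lactamase gene for ampicillin selection, along with an f1 phage origin. A single AAV2 inverted terminal repeat and small bom and rop fragments are also annotated, and these look like backbone remnants rather than functional parts. The stated use is delivery into human cells to disrupt SIX1 through Cas9 cleavage at the guide's target site.
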