Features (pLannotate 1.2.2; 19 found; start..end, strand, type, name):
      1..241     +  promoter       U6 promoter: RNA polymerase III promoter for human U6 snRNA
    271..346     +  misc_RNA       gRNA scaffold: guide RNA scaffold for the Streptococcus pyogenes CRISPR/Cas9 system
    353..396     +  misc_RNA       gRNA scaffold (fragment): guide RNA scaffold for the Streptococcus pyogenes CRISPR/Cas9 system
    443..728     +  enhancer       CMV enhancer: human cytomegalovirus immediate early enhancer; contains an 18-bp deletion relative to the standard CMV enhancer
    730..1005    +  promoter       chicken β-actin promoter: No description available
   1006..1233    +  intron         hybrid intron: hybrid between chicken β-actin (CBA) and minute virus of mice (MMV) introns (Gray et al., 2011)
   1371..2972    +  CDS            Cas9(N): N-terminal portion of Streptococcus pyogenes Cas9 (Zetsche et al., 2015)
   2973..5471    +  CDS            Cas9(C): C-terminal portion of Streptococcus pyogenes Cas9 (Zetsche et al., 2015)
   5472..5519    +  CDS            nucleoplasmin NLS: bipartite nuclear localization signal from nucleoplasmin
   5589..6188    +  CDS            PuroR (fragment): puromycin N-acetyltransferase; pac from Streptomyces; confers resistance to puromycin
   6222..6333    +  polyA_signal   bGH poly(A) signal: bovine growth hormone polyadenylation signal
   6438..6578    +  repeat_region  AAV2 ITR: inverted terminal repeat of adeno-associated virus serotype 2 inverted
   6583..6634    -  misc_feature   bom (fragment): basis of mobility region from pBR322
   6653..7108    +  rep_origin     f1 ori (sequence partly withheld): f1 bacteriophage origin of replication; arrow indicates direction of (+) strand synthesis
   7109..7158    -  misc_feature   bom (fragment): basis of mobility region from pBR322
   7260..7295    -  CDS            rop (fragment): Rop protein, which maintains plasmids at low copy number; rop
   7390..7494    +  promoter       AmpR promoter: bla
   7495..8355    +  CDS            AmpR: β-lactamase; bla; confers resistance to ampicillin, carbenicillin, and related antibiotics
   8526..9114    +  rep_origin     ori: high-copy-number ColE1/pMB1/pBR322/pUC origin of replication
>Addgene plasmid #138009 | pTJK635 | addgene full sequence | sequence record 275004 | Addgene NGS Result
GAGGGCCTATTTCCCATGATTCCTTCATATTTGCATATACGATACAAGGCTGTTAGAGAGATAATTGGAA
TTAATTTGACTGTAAACACAAAGATATTAGTACAAAATACGTGACGTAGAAAGTAATAATTTCTTGGGTA
GTTTGCAGTTTTAAAATTATGTTTTAAAATGGACTATCATATGCTTACCGTAACTTGAAAGTATTTCGAT
TTCTTGGCTTTATATATCTTGTGGAAAGGACGAAACACCGGCTGAAGGCGCATTACGTGGGTTTTAGAGC
TAGAAATAGCAAGTTAAAATAAGGCTAGTCCGTTATCAACTTGAAAAAGTGGCACCGAGTCGGTGCTTTT
TTGTTTTAGAGCTAGAAATAGCAAGTTAAAATAAGGCTAGTCCGTTTTTAGCGCGTGCGCCAATTCTGCA
GACAAATGGCTCTAGAGGTACCCGTTACATAACTTACGGTAAATGGCCCGCCTGGCTGACCGCCCAACGA
CCCCCGCCCATTGACGTCAATAGTAACGCCAATAGGGACTTTCCATTGACGTCAATGGGTGGAGTATTTA
CGGTAAACTGCCCACTTGGCAGTACATCAAGTGTATCATATGCCAAGTACGCCCCCTATTGACGTCAATG
ACGGTAAATGGCCCGCCTGGCATTGTGCCCAGTACATGACCTTATGGGACTTTCCTACTTGGCAGTACAT
CTACGTATTAGTCATCGCTATTACCATGGTCGAGGTGAGCCCCACGTTCTGCTTCACTCTCCCCATCTCC
CCCCCCTCCCCACCCCCAATTTTGTATTTATTTATTTTTTAATTATTTTGTGCAGCGATGGGGGCNGGGG
GGGGGGGGGCGCGCGCCAGGCGGGGCGGGGCGGGGCGAGGGGCGGGGCGGGGCGAGGCGGAGAGGTGCGG
CGGCAGCCAATCAGAGCGGCGCGCTCCGAAAGTTTCCTTTTATGGCGAGGCGGCGGCGGCGGCGGCCCTA
TAAAAAGCGAAGCGCGCGGCGGGCGGGAGTCGCTGCGCGCTGCCTTCGCCCCGTGCCCCGCTCCGCCGCC
GCCTCGCGCCGCCCGCCCCGGCTCTGACTGACCGCGTTACTCCCACAGGTGAGCGGGCGGGACGGCCCTT
CTCCTCCGGGCTGTAATTAGCTGAGCAAGAGGTAAGGGTTTAAGGGATGGTTGGTTGGTGGGGTATTAAT
GTTTAATTACCTGGAGCACCTGCCTGAAATCACTTTTTTTCAGGTTGGACCGGTGCCACCATGGACTATA
AGGACCACGACGGAGACTACAAGGATCATGATATTGATTACAAAGACGATGACGATAAGATGGCCCCAAA
GAAGAAGCGGAAGGTCGGTATCCACGGAGTCCCAGCAGCCGACAAGAAGTACAGCATCGGCCTGGACATC
GGCACCAACTCTGTGGGCTGGGCCGTGATCACCGACGAGTACAAGGTGCCCAGCAAGAAATTCAAGGTGC
TGGGCAACACCGACCGGCACAGCATCAAGAAGAACCTGATCGGAGCCCTGCTGTTCGACAGCGGCGAAAC
AGCCGAGGCCACCCGGCTGAAGAGAACCGCCAGAAGAAGATACACCAGACGGAAGAACCGGATCTGCTAT
CTGCAAGAGATCTTCAGCAACGAGATGGCCAAGGTGGACGACAGCTTCTTCCACAGACTGGAAGAGTCCT
TCCTGGTGGAAGAGGATAAGAAGCACGAGCGGCACCCCATCTTCGGCAACATCGTGGACGAGGTGGCCTA
CCACGAGAAGTACCCCACCATCTACCACCTGAGAAAGAAACTGGTGGACAGCACCGACAAGGCCGACCTG
CGGCTGATCTATCTGGCCCTGGCCCACATGATCAAGTTCCGGGGCCACTTCCTGATCGAGGGCGACCTGA
ACCCCGACAACAGCGACGTGGACAAGCTGTTCATCCAGCTGGTGCAGACCTACAACCAGCTGTTCGAGGA
AAACCCCATCAACGCCAGCGGCGTGGACGCCAAGGCCATCCTGTCTGCCAGACTGAGCAAGAGCAGACGG
CTGGAAAATCTGATCGCCCAGCTGCCCGGCGAGAAGAAGAATGGCCTGTTCGGAAACCTGATTGCCCTGA
GCCTGGGCCTGACCCCCAACTTCAAGAGCAACTTCGACCTGGCCGAGGATGCCAAACTGCAGCTGAGCAA
GGACACCTACGACGACGACCTGGACAACCTGCTGGCCCAGATCGGCGACCAGTACGCCGACCTGTTTCTG
GCCGCCAAGAACCTGTCCGACGCCATCCTGCTGAGCGACATCCTGAGAGTGAACACCGAGATCACCAAGG
CCCCCCTGAGCGCCTCTATGATCAAGAGATACGACGAGCACCACCAGGACCTGACCCTGCTGAAAGCTCT
CGTGCGGCAGCAGCTGCCTGAGAAGTACAAAGAGATTTTCTTCGACCAGAGCAAGAACGGCTACGCCGGC
TACATTGACGGCGGAGCCAGCCAGGAAGAGTTCTACAAGTTCATCAAGCCCATCCTGGAAAAGATGGACG
GCACCGAGGAACTGCTCGTGAAGCTGAACAGAGAGGACCTGCTGCGGAAGCAGCGGACCTTCGACAACGG
CAGCATCCCCCACCAGATCCACCTGGGAGAGCTGCACGCCATTCTGCGGCGGCAGGAAGATTTTTACCCA
TTCCTGAAGGACAACCGGGAAAAGATCGAGAAGATCCTGACCTTCCGCATCCCCTACTACGTGGGCCCTC
TGGCCAGGGGAAACAGCAGATTCGCCTGGATGACCAGAAAGAGCGAGGAAACCATCACCCCCTGGAACTT
CGAGGAAGTGGTGGACAAGGGCGCTTCCGCCCAGAGCTTCATCGAGCGGATGACCAACTTCGATAAGAAC
CTGCCCAACGAGAAGGTGCTGCCCAAGCACAGCCTGCTGTACGAGTACTTCACCGTGTATAACGAGCTGA
CCAAAGTGAAATACGTGACCGAGGGAATGAGAAAGCCCGCCTTCCTGAGCGGCGAGCAGAAAAAGGCCAT
CGTGGACCTGCTGTTCAAGACCAACCGGAAAGTGACCGTGAAGCAGCTGAAAGAGGACTACTTCAAGAAA
ATCGAGTGCTTCGACTCCGTGGAAATCTCCGGCGTGGAAGATCGGTTCAACGCCTCCCTGGGCACATACC
ACGATCTGCTGAAAATTATCAAGGACAAGGACTTCCTGGACAATGAGGAAAACGAGGACATTCTGGAAGA
TATCGTGCTGACCCTGACACTGTTTGAGGACAGAGAGATGATCGAGGAACGGCTGAAAACCTATGCCCAC
CTGTTCGACGACAAAGTGATGAAGCAGCTGAAGCGGCGGAGATACACCGGCTGGGGCAGGCTGAGCCGGA
AGCTGATCAACGGCATCCGGGACAAGCAGTCCGGCAAGACAATCCTGGATTTCCTGAAGTCCGACGGCTT
CGCCAACAGAAACTTCATGCAGCTGATCCACGACGACAGCCTGACCTTTAAAGAGGACATCCAGAAAGCC
CAGGTGTCCGGCCAGGGCGATAGCCTGCACGAGCACATTGCCAATCTGGCCGGCAGCCCCGCCATTAAGA
AGGGCATCCTGCAGACAGTGAAGGTGGTGGACGAGCTCGTGAAAGTGATGGGCCGGCACAAGCCCGAGAA
CATCGTGATCGAAATGGCCAGAGAGAACCAGACCACCCAGAAGGGACAGAAGAACAGCCGCGAGAGAATG
AAGCGGATCGAAGAGGGCATCAAAGAGCTGGGCAGCCAGATCCTGAAAGAACACCCCGTGGAAAACACCC
AGCTGCAGAACGAGAAGCTGTACCTGTACTACCTGCAGAATGGGCGGGATATGTACGTGGACCAGGAACT
GGACATCAACCGGCTGTCCGACTACGATGTGGACCATATCGTGCCTCAGAGCTTTCTGAAGGACGACTCC
ATCGACAACAAGGTGCTGACCAGAAGCGACAAGAACCGGGGCAAGAGCGACAACGTGCCCTCCGAAGAGG
TCGTGAAGAAGATGAAGAACTACTGGCGGCAGCTGCTGAACGCCAAGCTGATTACCCAGAGAAAGTTCGA
CAATCTGACCAAGGCCGAGAGAGGCGGCCTGAGCGAACTGGATAAGGCCGGCTTCATCAAGAGACAGCTG
GTGGAAACCCGGCAGATCACAAAGCACGTGGCACAGATCCTGGACTCCCGGATGAACACTAAGTACGACG
AGAATGACAAGCTGATCCGGGAAGTGAAAGTGATCACCCTGAAGTCCAAGCTGGTGTCCGATTTCCGGAA
GGATTTCCAGTTTTACAAAGTGCGCGAGATCAACAACTACCACCACGCCCACGACGCCTACCTGAACGCC
GTCGTGGGAACCGCCCTGATCAAAAAGTACCCTAAGCTGGAAAGCGAGTTCGTGTACGGCGACTACAAGG
TGTACGACGTGCGGAAGATGATCGCCAAGAGCGAGCAGGAAATCGGCAAGGCTACCGCCAAGTACTTCTT
CTACAGCAACATCATGAACTTTTTCAAGACCGAGATTACCCTGGCCAACGGCGAGATCCGGAAGCGGCCT
CTGATCGAGACAAACGGCGAAACCGGGGAGATCGTGTGGGATAAGGGCCGGGATTTTGCCACCGTGCGGA
AAGTGCTGAGCATGCCCCAAGTGAATATCGTGAAAAAGACCGAGGTGCAGACAGGCGGCTTCAGCAAAGA
GTCTATCCTGCCCAAGAGGAACAGCGATAAGCTGATCGCCAGAAAGAAGGACTGGGACCCTAAGAAGTAC
GGCGGCTTCGACAGCCCCACCGTGGCCTATTCTGTGCTGGTGGTGGCCAAAGTGGAAAAGGGCAAGTCCA
AGAAACTGAAGAGTGTGAAAGAGCTGCTGGGGATCACCATCATGGAAAGAAGCAGCTTCGAGAAGAATCC
CATCGACTTTCTGGAAGCCAAGGGCTACAAAGAAGTGAAAAAGGACCTGATCATCAAGCTGCCTAAGTAC
TCCCTGTTCGAGCTGGAAAACGGCCGGAAGAGAATGCTGGCCTCTGCCGGCGAACTGCAGAAGGGAAACG
AACTGGCCCTGCCCTCCAAATATGTGAACTTCCTGTACCTGGCCAGCCACTATGAGAAGCTGAAGGGCTC
CCCCGAGGATAATGAGCAGAAACAGCTGTTTGTGGAACAGCACAAGCACTACCTGGACGAGATCATCGAG
CAGATCAGCGAGTTCTCCAAGAGAGTGATCCTGGCCGACGCTAATCTGGACAAAGTGCTGTCCGCCTACA
ACAAGCACCGGGATAAGCCCATCAGAGAGCAGGCCGAGAATATCATCCACCTGTTTACCCTGACCAATCT
GGGAGCCCCTGCCGCCTTCAAGTACTTTGACACCACCATCGACCGGAAGAGGTACACCAGCACCAAAGAG
GTGCTGGACGCCACCCTGATCCACCAGAGCATCACCGGCCTGTACGAGACACGGATCGACCTGTCTCAGC
TGGGAGGCGACAAAAGGCCGGCGGCCACGAAAAAGGCCGGCCAGGCAAAAAAGAAAAAGGAATTCGGCAG
TGGAGAGGGCAGAGGAAGTCTGCTAACATGCGGTGACGTCGAGGAGAATCCTGGCCCAATGACCGAGTAC
AAGCCCACGGTGCGCCTCGCCACCCGCGACGACGTCCCCAGGGCCGTACGCACCCTCGCCGCCGCGTTCG
CCGACTACCCCGCCACGCGCCACACCGTCGATCCGGACCGCCACATCGAGCGGGTCACCGAGCTGCAAGA
ACTCTTCCTCACGCGCGTCGGGCTCGACATCGGCAAGGTGTGGGTCGCGGACGACGGCGCCGCGGTGGCG
GTCTGGACCACGCCGGAGAGCGTCGAAGCGGGGGCGGTGTTCGCCGAGATCGGCCCGCGCATGGCCGAGT
TGAGCGGTTCCCGGCTGGCCGCGCAGCAACAGATGGAAGGCCTCCTGGCGCCGCACCGGCCCAAGGAGCC
CGCGTGGTTCCTGGCCACCGTCGGCGTCTCGCCCGACCACCAGGGCAAGGGTCTGGGCAGCGCCGTCGTG
CTCCCCGGAGTGGAGGCGGCCGAGCGCGCCGGGGTGCCCGCCTTCCTGGAGACCTCCGCGCCCCACAACC
TCCCCTTCTACGAGCGGCTCGGCTTCACCGTCACCGCCGACGTCGAGGTGCCCGAAGGACCGCGCACCTG
GTGCATGACCCGCAAGCCCGGTGCCTGAGAATTCTAACTAGAGCTCGCTGATCAGCCTCGACTGTGCCTT
CTAGTTGCCAGCCATCTGTTGTTTGCCCCTCCCCCGTGCCTTCCTTGACCCTGGAAGGTGCCACTCCCAC
TGTCCTTTCCTAATAAAATGAGGAAATTGCATCGCATTGTCTGAGTAGGTGTCATTCTATTCTGGGGGGT
GGGGTGGGGCAGGACAGCAAGGGGGAGGATTGGGAAGAGAATAGCAGGCATGCTGGGGAGCGGCCGCAGG
AACCCCTAGTGATGGAGTTGGCCACTCCCTCTCTGCGCGCTCGCTCGCTCACTGAGGCCGGGCGACCAAA
GGTCGCCCGACGCCCGGGCTTTGCCCGGGCGGCCTCAGTGAGCGAGCGAGCGCGCAGCTGCCTGCAGGGG
CGCCTGATGCGGTATTTTCTCCTTACGCATCTGTGCGGTATTTCACACCGCATA
[95 nt withheld, positions 6635-6729]
T
[46 nt withheld, positions 6731-6776]
C
[141 nt withheld, positions 6778-6918]
CCTTTGACGTTGGAGTCCACGTTCTTT
[37 nt withheld, positions 6946-6982]
ACTCTATCTCGGGCTATTCTTTTGATTTATAAGGGATTTTGCCGATTTCGGTCTATTGGTTAAAAAATGA
GCTGATTTAACAAAAATTTAACGCGAATTTTAACAAAATATTAACGTTTACAATTTTATGGTGCACTCTC
AGTACAATCTGCTCTGATGCCGCATAGTTAAGCCAGCCCCGACACCCGCCAACACCCGCTGACGCGCCCT
GACGGGCTTGTCTGCTCCCGGCATCCGCTTACAGACAAGCTGTGACCGTCTCCGGGAGCTGCATGTGTCA
GAGGTTTTCACCGTCATCACCGAAACGCGCGAGACGAAAGGGCCTCGTGATACGCCTATTTTTATAGGTT
AATGTCATGATAATAATGGTTTCTTAGACGTCAGGTGGCACTTTTCGGGGAAATGTGCGCGGAACCCCTA
TTTGTTTATTTTTCTAAATACATTCAAATATGTATCCGCTCATGAGACAATAACCCTGATAAATGCTTCA
ATAATATTGAAAAAGGAAGAGTATGAGTATTCAACATTTCCGTGTCGCCCTTATTCCCTTTTTTGCGGCA
TTTTGCCTTCCTGTTTTTGCTCACCCAGAAACGCTGGTGAAAGTAAAAGATGCTGAAGATCAGTTGGGTG
CACGAGTGGGTTACATCGAACTGGATCTCAACAGCGGTAAGATCCTTGAGAGTTTTCGCCCCGAAGAACG
TTTTCCAATGATGAGCACTTTTAAAGTTCTGCTATGTGGCGCGGTATTATCCCGTATTGACGCCGGGCAA
GAGCAACTCGGTCGCCGCATACACTATTCTCAGAATGACTTGGTTGAGTACTCACCAGTCACAGAAAAGC
ATCTTACGGATGGCATGACAGTAAGAGAATTATGCAGTGCTGCCATAACCATGAGTGATAACACTGCGGC
CAACTTACTTCTGACAACGATCGGAGGACCGAAGGAGCTAACCGCTTTTTTGCACAACATGGGGGATCAT
GTAACTCGCCTTGATCGTTGGGAACCGGAGCTGAATGAAGCCATACCAAACGACGAGCGTGACACCACGA
TGCCTGTAGCAATGGCAACAACGTTGCGCAAACTATTAACTGGCGAACTACTTACTCTAGCTTCCCGGCA
ACAATTAATAGACTGGATGGAGGCGGATAAAGTTGCAGGACCACTTCTGCGCTCGGCCCTTCCGGCTGGC
TGGTTTATTGCTGATAAATCTGGAGCCGGTGAGCGTGGAAGCCGCGGTATCATTGCAGCACTGGGGCCAG
ATGGTAAGCCCTCCCGTATCGTAGTTATCTACACGACGGGGAGTCAGGCAACTATGGATGAACGAAATAG
ACAGATCGCTGAGATAGGTGCCTCACTGATTAAGCATTGGTAACTGTCAGACCAAGTTTACTCATATATA
CTTTAGATTGATTTAAAACTTCATTTTTAATTTAAAAGGATCTAGGTGAAGATCCTTTTTGATAATCTCA
TGACCAAAATCCCTTAACGTGAGTTTTCGTTCCACTGAGCGTCAGACCCCGTAGAAAAGATCAAAGGATC
TTCTTGAGATCCTTTTTTTCTGCGCGTAATCTGCTGCTTGCAAACAAAAAAACCACCGCTACCAGCGGTG
GTTTGTTTGCCGGATCAAGAGCTACCAACTCTTTTTCCGAAGGTAACTGGCTTCAGCAGAGCGCAGATAC
CAAATACTGTTCTTCTAGTGTAGCCGTAGTTAGGCCACCACTTCAAGAACTCTGTAGCACCGCCTACATA
CCTCGCTCTGCTAATCCTGTTACCAGTGGCTGCTGCCAGTGGCGATAAGTCGTGTCTTACCGGGTTGGAC
TCAAGACGATAGTTACCGGATAAGGCGCAGCGGTCGGGCTGAACGGGGGGTTCGTGCACACAGCCCAGCT
TGGAGCGAACGACCTACACCGAACTGAGATACCTACAGCGTGAGCTATGAGAAAGCGCCACGCTTCCCGA
AGGGAGAAAGGCGGACAGGTATCCGGTAAGCGGCAGGGTCGGAACAGGAGAGCGCACGAGGGAGCTTCCA
GGGGGAAACGCCTGGTATCTTTATAGTCCTGTCGGGTTTCGCCACCTCTGACTTGAGCGTCGATTTTTGT
GATGCTCGTCAGGGGGGCGGAGCCTATGGAAAAACGCCAGCAACGCGGCCTTTTTACGGTTCCTGGCCTT
TTGCTGGCCTTTTGCTCACATGT
